>Addgene plasmid #84096 | pFGC5941-PacI-ath-STTM170 | addgene full sequence | sequence record 167211 | Addgene NGS Result
TGAGACTCTTCAACAAAGGGTAATTTCGGGAAACCTCCTCGGATTCCATTGCCCAGCTATCTGTCACCTC
ATCGAAAGGACAGTAGAAAAGGAAGGTGGCTCCTACAAACGCCATCATTGCGATAAAGGAAAGGCTATCA
TTCAAGATGCCTCTGCCGACAGTGGTCCCAAAGATGGACCCCCACCCACGAGGAGCATCGTGGAAAAAGA
AGACGTTCCAACCACGTCTTCAAAGCAAGTGGATTGATGTGACATCTCCACTGACATAAGGGATGACGCA
CAACCCCACTATCCTTCGCAAGACCCTTCCTCTATATAAGGAAGTTCATTTCATTTGGAGAGGACAGCCC
AAGCTTGATATTGACACCTAGGCTCAATCAGTTGTTGTTGTTATGGTCTAATTTAAATATGGTCTAAAGA
AGAAGAATGATATTGACACCTAGGCTCAATCAAAATTCGGTACGCTGAAATCACCAATCTCTCTCTACAA
ATCTATCTCTCTCTATTTTCTCCATAAATAATGTGTGAGTAGTTTCCCGATAAGGGAAATTAGGGTTCTT
ATAGGGTTTCGCTCATGTGTTGAGCATATAAGAAACCCTTAGTATGTATTTGTATTTGTAAAATACTTCT
ATCAATAAAATTTCTAATTCCTAAAACCAAAATCCAGTACTAAAATCCAGATCTCCTAAAGTCCCTATAG
ATCTTTGTCGTGAATATAAACCAGACACGAGACGACTAGACCTGGAGCCCAGACGCCGTTCGAAGCTAGA
AGTACCGCTTAGGCAGGAGGCCGTTAGGGAAAAGATGCTAAGGCAGGGTTGGTTACGTTGACTCCCCCGT
AGGTTTGGTTTAAATATGATGAAGTGGACGGAAGGAAGGAGGAAGACAAGGAAGGATAAGGTTGCAGGCC
CTGTGCAAGGTAAGAAGATGGAAATTTGATAGAGGTACGCTACTATACTTATACTATACGCTAAGGGAAT
GATTGTATTTATACCCTATACCCCCTAATAACCCCTTATCAATTTAAGAAATAATCCGCATAAGCCCCCG
CTTAAAAATTGGTATCAGAGCCATGAATAGGTCTATGACCAAAACTCAAGAGGATAAAACCTCACCAAAA
TACGAAAGAGTCCTTAACTCTAAAGATAAAAGATCTCTCAAGATCAAAACTAGTTCCCTCACACCGGTGA
CGGGGATCGCATGCGACCTCTAGACCATCACATTGGAGCTTCAGCTGCTCGAGTTCTATAGTGTCACCTA
AATCGTATGTGTATGATACATAAGGTTATGTATTAATTGTAGCCGCGTTCTTACGTCGACGTACCAATTA
CGCCCCGCCCTGTCACTCATCGCAGTACTGTTGTAATTCATTAAGCATTCTGCCGACATGGAAGCCATCA
CAAACGGCATGATGAACCTGAATCGCCAGCGGCATCAGCACCTTGTCGCCTTGCGTATAATATTTGCCCA
TGGTGAAAACGGGGGCGAAGAAGTTGTCCATATTGGCCACGTTTAAATCAAAACTGGTGAAACTCACCCA
GGGATTGGCTGAGACGAAAAACATATTCTCAATAAACCCTTTAGGGAAATAGGCCAGGTTTTCACCGTAA
CACGCCACATCTTGCGAATATATGTGTAGAAACTGCCGGAAATCGTCGTGGTATTCACTCCAGAGCGATG
AAAACGTTTCAGTTTGCTCATGGAAAACGGTGTAACAAGGGTGAACACTATCCCATATTACCAGCTCACC
GTCTTTCATTGCCATACGGAACTCCGGATGAGCATTCATCAGGCGGGCAAGAATGTGAATAAAGGCCGGA
TAAAACTTGTGCTTATGTTTCTTTACGGTCTTTAAAAAGGCCGTAATATCCAGCTGAACGGTCTGGTTAT
AGGTGCATTGAGCAACTGACTGAAATGCCTCAAAATGTTCTTTACGATGCCATTGGGATATATCAACGGT
GGTATATCCAGTGATTTCTTTCTCCATTTTAGCTTCCTTAGCTCCTGAAAATCTCGATAACTCATTAAAG
CTTATCGATGATAAGCTGTCAAACATGAGAATTTAGCCCGCCTAATGAGCGGGCTTTTTGTTGTGATCCG
CGTTGCTGGCGTTTTTCCATAGGCTCCGCCCCCCTGACGAGCATCACAAAAATCGACGCTCAAGTCAGAG
GTGGCGAAACCCGACAGGACTATAAAGATACCAGGCGTTTCCCCCCTGGAAGCTCCCTCGTGCGCTCTCC
TGTTCCGACCCTGCCGCTTACCGGATACCTGTCCGCCTTTCTTAATTAAGACCCGGGACTAGTCCCTAGA
GTCCTGCTTTAATGAGATATGCGAGACGCCTATGATCGCATGATATTTGCTTTCAATTCTGTTGTGCACG
TTGTAAAAAACCTGAGCATGTGTAGCTCAGATCCTTACCGCCGGTTTCGGTTCATTCTAATGAATATATC
ACCCGTTACTATCGTATTTTTATGAATAATATTCTCCGTTCAATTTACTGATTGTACCCTACTACTTATA
TGTACAATATTAAAATGAAAACAATATATTGTGCTGAATAGGTTTATAGCGACATCTATGATAGAGCGCC
ACAATAACAAACAATTGCGTTTTATTATTACAAATCCAATTTTAAAAAAAGCGGCAGAACCGGTCAAACC
TAAAAGACTGATTACATAAATCTTATTCAAATTTCAAAAGTGCCCCAGGGGCTAGTATCTACGACACACC
GAGCGGCGAACTAATAACGCTCACTGAAGGGAACTCCGGTTCCCCGCCGGCGCGCATGGGTGAGATTCCT
TGAAGTTGAGTATTGGCCGTCCGCTCTACCGAAAGTTACGGGCACCATTCAACCCGGTCCAGCACGGCGG
CCGGGTAACCGACTTGCTGCCCCGAGAATTATGCAGCATTTTTTTGGTGTATGTGGGCCCCAAATGAAGT
GCAGGTCAAACCTTGACAGTGACGACAAATCGTTGGGCGGGTCCAGGGCGAATTTTGCGACAACATGTCG
AGGCTCAGCAGGACCTGCAGGCATGCAAGCTTGGCACTGGCCGTCGTTTTACAACGTCGTGACTGGGAAA
ACCCTGGCGTTACCCAACTTAATCGCCTTGCAGCACATCCCCCTTTCGCCAGCTGGCGTAATAGCGAAGA
GGCCCGCACCGATCGCCCTTCCCAACAGTTGCGCAGCCTGAATGGCGAATGCTAGAGCAGCTTGAGCTTG
GATCAGATTGTCGTTTCCCGCCTTCAGTTTAAACTATCAGTGTTTGACAGGATATATTGGCGGGTAAACC
TAAGAGAAAAGAGCGTTTATTAGAATAATCGGATATTTAAAAGGGCGTGAAAAGGTTTATCCGTTCGTCC
ATTTGTATGTGCATGCCAACCACAGGGTTCCCCTCGGGATCAAAGTACTTTGATCCAACCCCTCCGCTGC
TATAGTGCAGTCGGCTTCTGACGTTCAGTGCAGCCGTCTTCTGAAAACGACATGTCGCACAAGTCCTAAG
TTACGCGACAGGCTGCCGCCCTGCCCTTTTCCTGGCGTTTTCTTGTCGCGTGTTTTAGTCGCATAAAGTA
GAATACTTGCGACTAGAACCGGAGACATTACGCCATGAACAAGAGCGCCGCCGCTGGCCTGCTGGGCTAT
GCCCGCGTCAGCACCGACGACCAGGACTTGACCAACCAACGGGCCGAACTGCACGCGGCCGGCTGCACCA
AGCTGTTTTCCGAGAAGATCACCGGCACCAGGCGCGACCGCCCGGAGCTGGCCAGGATGCTTGACCACCT
ACGCCCTGGCGACGTTGTGACAGTGACCAGGCTAGACCGCCTGGCCCGCAGCACCCGCGACCTACTGGAC
ATTGCCGAGCGCATCCAGGAGGCCGGCGCGGGCCTGCGTAGCCTGGCAGAGCCGTGGGCCGACACCACCA
CGCCGGCCGGCCGCATGGTGTTGACCGTGTTCGCCGGCATTGCCGAGTTCGAGCGTTCCCTAATCATCGA
CCGCACCCGGAGCGGGCGCGAGGCCGCCAAGGCCCGAGGCGTGAAGTTTGGCCCCCGCCCTACCCTCACC
CCGGCACAGATCGCGCACGCCCGCGAGCTGATCGACCAGGAAGGCCGCACCGTGAAAGAGGCGGCTGCAC
TGCTTGGCGTGCATCGCTCGACCCTGTACCGCGCACTTGAGCGCAGCGAGGAAGTGACGCCCACCGAGGC
CAGGCGGCGCGGTGCCTTCCGTGAGGACGCATTGACCGAGGCCGACGCCCTGGCGGCCGCCGAGAATGAA
CGCCAAGAGGAACAAGCATGAAACCGCACCAGGACGGCCAGGACGAACCGTTTTTCATTACCGAAGAGAT
CGAGGCGGAGATGATCGCGGCCGGGTACGTGTTCGAGCCGCCCGCGCACGTCTCAACCGTGCGGCTGCAT
GAAATCCTGGCCGGTTTGTCTGATGCCAAGCTGGCGGCCTGGCCGGCCAGCTTGGCCGCTGAAGAAACCG
AGCGCCGCCGTCTAAAAAGGTGATGTGTATTTGAGTAAAACAGCTTGCGTCATGCGGTCGCTGCGTATAT
GATGCGATGAGTAAATAAACAAATACGCAAGGGGAACGCATGAAGGTTATCGCTGTACTTAACCAGAAAG
GCGGGTCAGGCAAGACGACCATCGCAACCCATCTAGCCCGCGCCCTGCAACTCGCCGGGGCCGATGTTCT
GTTAGTCGATTCCGATCCCCAGGGCAGTGCCCGCGATTGGGCGGCCGTGCGGGAAGATCAACCGCTAACC
GTTGTCGGCATCGACCGCCCGACGATTGACCGCGACGTGAAGGCCATCGGCCGGCGCGACTTCGTAGTGA
TCGACGGAGCGCCCCAGGCGGCGGACTTGGCTGTGTCCGCGATCAAGGCAGCCGACTTCGTGCTGATTCC
GGTGCAGCCAAGCCCTTACGACATATGGGCCACCGCCGACCTGGTGGAGCTGGTTAAGCAGCGCATTGAG
GTCACGGATGGAAGGCTACAAGCGGCCTTTGTCGTGTCGCGGGCGATCAAAGGCACGCGCATCGGCGGTG
AGGTTGCCGAGGCGCTGGCCGGGTACGAGCTGCCCATTCTTGAGTCCCGTATCACGCAGCGCGTGAGCTA
CCCAGGCACTGCCGCCGCCGGCACAACCGTTCTTGAATCAGAACCCGAGGGCGACGCTGCCCGCGAGGTC
CAGGCGCTGGCCGCTGAAATTAAATCAAAACTCATTTGAGTTAATGAGGTAAAGAGAAAATGAGCAAAAG
CACAAACACGCTAAGTGCCGGCCGTCCGAGCGCACGCAGCAGCAAGGCTGCAACGTTGGCCAGCCTGGCA
GACACGCCAGCCATGAAGCGGGTCAACTTTCAGTTGCCGGCGGAGGATCACACCAAGCTGAAGATGTACG
CGGTACGCCAAGGCAAGACCATTACCGAGCTGCTATCTGAATACATCGCGCAGCTACCAGAGTAAATGAG
CAAATGAATAAATGAGTAGATGAATTTTAGCGGCTAAAGGAGGCGGCATGGAAAATCAAGAACAACCAGG
CACCGACGCCGTGGAATGCCCCATGTGTGGAGGAACGGGCGGTTGGCCAGGCGTAAGCGGCTGGGTTGCC
TGCCGGCCCTGCAATGGCACTGGAACCCCCAAGCCCGAGGAATCGGCGTGAGCGGTCGCAAACCATCCGG
CCCGGTACAAATCGGCGCGGCGCTGGGTGATGACCTGGTGGAGAAGTTGAAGGCCGCGCAGGCCGCCCAG
CGGCAACGCATCGAGGCAGAAGCACGCCCCGGTGAATCGTGGCAAGCGGCCGCTGATCGAATCCGCAAAG
AATCCCGGCAACCGCCGGCAGCCGGTGCGCCGTCGATTAGGAAGCCGCCCAAGGGCGACGAGCAACCAGA
TTTTTTCGTTCCGATGCTCTATGACGTGGGCACCCGCGATAGTCGCAGCATCATGGACGTGGCCGTTTTC
CGTCTGTCGAAGCGTGACCGACGAGCTGGCGAGGTGATCCGCTACGAGCTTCCAGACGGGCACGTAGAGG
TTTCCGCAGGGCCGGCCGGCATGGCCAGTGTGTGGGATTACGACCTGGTACTGATGGCGGTTTCCCATCT
AACCGAATCCATGAACCGATACCGGGAAGGGAAGGGAGACAAGCCCGGCCGCGTGTTCCGTCCACACGTT
GCGGACGTACTCAAGTTCTGCCGGCGAGCCGATGGCGGAAAGCAGAAAGACGACCTGGTAGAAACCTGCA
TTCGGTTAAACACCACGCACGTTGCCATGCAGCGTACGAAGAAGGCCAAGAACGGCCGCCTGGTGACGGT
ATCCGAGGGTGAAGCCTTGATTAGCCGCTACAAGATCGTAAAGAGCGAAACCGGGCGGCCGGAGTACATC
GAGATCGAGCTAGCTGATTGGATGTACCGCGAGATCACAGAAGGCAAGAACCCGGACGTGCTGACGGTTC
ACCCCGATTACTTTTTGATCGATCCCGGCATCGGCCGTTTTCTCTACCGCCTGGCACGCCGCGCCGCAGG
CAAGGCAGAAGCCAGATGGTTGTTCAAGACGATCTACGAACGCAGTGGCAGCGCCGGAGAGTTCAAGAAG
TTCTGTTTCACCGTGCGCAAGCTGATCGGGTCAAATGACCTGCCGGAGTACGATTTGAAGGAGGAGGCGG
GGCAGGCTGGCCCGATCCTAGTCATGCGCTACCGCAACCTGATCGAGGGCGAAGCATCCGCCGGTTCCTA
ATGTACGGAGCAGATGCTAGGGCAAATTGCCCTAGCAGGGGAAAAAGGTCGAAAAGGTCTCTTTCCTGTG
GATAGCACGTACATTGGGAACCCAAAGCCGTACATTGGGAACCGGAACCCGTACATTGGGAACCCAAAGC
CGTACATTGGGAACCGGTCACACATGTAAGTGACTGATATAAAAGAGAAAAAAGGCGATTTTTCCGCCTA
AAACTCTTTAAAACTTATTAAAACTCTTAAAACCCGCCTGGCCTGTGCATAACTGTCTGGCCAGCGCACA
GCCGAAGAGCTGCAAAAAGCGCCTACCCTTCGGTCGCTGCGCTCCCTACGCCCCGCCGCTTCGCGTCGGC
CTATCGCGGCCGCTGGCCGCTCAAAAATGGCTGGCCTACGGCCAGGCAATCTACCAGGGCGCGGACAAGC
CGCGCCGTCGCCACTCGACCGCCGGCGCCCACATCAAGGCACCCTGCCTCGCGCGTTTCGGTGATGACGG
TGAAAACCTCTGACACATGCAGCTCCCGGAGACGGTCACAGCTTGTCTGTAAGCGGATGCCGGGAGCAGA
CAAGCCCGTCAGGGCGCGTCAGCGGGTGTTGGCGGGTGTCGGGGCGCAGCCATGACCCAGTCACGTAGCG
ATAGCGGAGTGTATACTGGCTTAACTATGCGGCATCAGAGCAGATTGTACTGAGAGTGCACCATATGCGG
TGTGAAATACCGCACAGATGCGTAAGGAGAAAATACCGCATCAGGCGCTCTTCCGCTTCCTCGCTCACTG
ACTCGCTGCGCTCGGTCGTTCGGCTGCGGCGAGCGGTATCAGCTCACTCAAAGGCGGTAATACGGTTATC
CACAGAATCAGGGGATAACGCAGGAAAGAACATGTGAGCAAAAGGCCAGCAAAAGGCCAGGAACCGTAAA
AAGGCCGCGTTGCTGGCGTTTTTCCATAGGCTCCGCCCCCCTGACGAGCATCACAAAAATCGACGCTCAA
GTCAGAGGTGGCGAAACCCGACAGGACTATAAAGATACCAGGCGTTTCCCCCTGGAAGCTCCCTCGTGCG
CTCTCCTGTTCCGACCCTGCCGCTTACCGGATACCTGTCCGCCTTTCTCCCTTCGGGAAGCGTGGCGCTT
TCTCATAGCTCACGCTGTAGGTATCTCAGTTCGGTGTAGGTCGTTCGCTCCAAGCTGGGCTGTGTGCACG
AACCCCCCGTTCAGCCCGACCGCTGCGCCTTATCCGGTAACTATCGTCTTGAGTCCAACCCGGTAAGACA
CGACTTATCGCCACTGGCAGCAGCCACTGGTAACAGGATTAGCAGAGCGAGGTATGTAGGCGGTGCTACA
GAGTTCTTGAAGTGGTGGCCTAACTACGGCTACACTAGAAGGACAGTATTTGGTATCTGCGCTCTGCTGA
AGCCAGTTACCTTCGGAAAAAGAGTTGGTAGCTCTTGATCCGGCAAACAAACCACCGCTGGTAGCGGTGG
TTTTTTTGTTTGCAAGCAGCAGATTACGCGCAGAAAAAAAGGATCTCAAGAAGATCCTTTGATCTTTTCT
ACGGGGTCTGACGCTCAGTGGAACGAAAACTCACGTTAAGGGATTTTGGTCATGCATTCTAGGTACTAAA
ACAATTCATCCAGTAAAATATAATATTTTATTTTCTCCCAATCAGGCTTGATCCCCAGTAAGTCAAAAAA
TAGCTCGACATACTGTTCTTCCCCGATATCCTCCCTGATCGACCGGACGCAGAAGGCAATGTCATACCAC
TTGTCCGCCCTGCCGCTTCTCCCAAGATCAATAAAGCCACTTACTTTGCCATCTTTCACAAAGATGTTGC
TGTCTCCCAGGTCGCCGTGGGAAAAGACAAGTTCCTCTTCGGGCTTTTCCGTCTTTAAAAAATCATACAG
CTCGCGCGGATCTTTAAATGGAGTGTCTTCTTCCCAGTTTTCGCAATCCACATCGGCCAGATCGTTATTC
AGTAAGTAATCCAATTCGGCTAAGCGGCTGTCTAAGCTATTCGTATAGGGACAATCCGATATGTCGATGG
AGTGAAAGAGCCTGATGCACTCCGCATACAGCTCGATAATCTTTTCAGGGCTTTGTTCATCTTCATACTC
TTCCGAGCAAAGGACGCCATCGGCCTCACTCATGAGCAGATTGCTCCAGCCATCATGCCGTTCAAAGTGC
AGGACCTTTGGAACAGGCAGCTTTCCTTCCAGCCATAGCATCATGTCCTTTTCCCGTTCCACATCATAGG
TGGTCCCTTTATACCGGCTGTCCGTCATTTTTAAATATAGGTTTTCATTTTCTCCCACCAGCTTATATAC
CTTAGCAGGAGACATTCCTTCCGTATCTTTTACGCAGCGGTATTTTTCGATCAGTTTTTTCAATTCCGGT
GATATTCTCATTTTAGCCATTTATTATTTCCTTCCTCTTTTCTACAGTATTTAAAGATACCCCAAGAAGC
TAATTATAACAAGACGAACTCCAATTCACTGTTCCTTGCATTCTAAAACCTTAAATACCAGAAAACAGCT
TTTTCAAAGTTGTTTTCAAAGTTGGCGTATAACATAGTATCGACGGAGCCGATTTTGAAACCGCGGTGAT
CACAGGCAGCAACGCTCTGTCATCGTTACAATCAACATGCTACCCTCCGCGAGATCATCCGTGTTTCAAA
CCCGGCAGCTTAGTTGCCGTTCTTCCGAATAGCATCGGTAACATGAGCAAAGTCTGCCGCCTTACAACGG
CTCTCCCGCTGACGCCGTCCCGGACTGATGGGCTGCCTGTATCGAGTGGTGATTTTGTGCCGAGCTGCCG
GTCGGGGAGCTGTTGGCTGGCTGGTGGCAGGATATATTGTGGTGTAAACAAATTGACGCTTAGACAACTT
AATAACACATTGCGGACGTTTTTAATGTACTGAATTAACGCCGAATTAATTCGAGCTCGGATCTGATAAT
TTATTTGAAAATTCATAAGAAAAGCAAACGTTACATGAATTGATGAAACAATACAAAGACAGATAAAGCC
ACGCACATTTAGGATATTGGCCGAGATTACTGAATATTGAGTAAGATCACGGAATTTCTGACAGGAGCAT
GTCTTCAATTCAGCCCAAATGGCAGTTGAAATACTCAAACCGCCCCATATGCAGGAGCGGATCATTCATT
GTTTGTTTGGTTGCCTTTGCCAACATGGGAGTCCAAGATTCTGCAGTCAAATCTCGGTGACGGGCAGGAC
CGGACGGGGCGGTACCGGCAGGCTGAAGTCCAGCTGCCAGAAACCCACGTCATGCCAGTTCCCGTGCTTG
AAGCCGGCCGCCCGCAGCATGCCGCGGGGGGCATATCCGAGCGCCTCGTGCATGCGCACGCTCGGGTCGT
TGGGCAGCCCGATGACAGCGACCACGCTCTTGAAGCCCTGTGCCTCCAGGGACTTCAGCAGGTGGGTGTA
GAGCGTGGAGCCCAGTCCCGTCCGCTGGTGGCGGGGGGAGACGTACACGGTCGACTCGGCCGTCCAGTCG
TAGGCGTTGCGTGCCTTCCAGGGGCCCGCGTAGGCGATGCCGGCGACCTCGCCGTCCACCTCGGCGACGA
GCCAGGGATAGCGCTCCCGCAGACGGACGAGGTCGTCCGTCCACTCCTGCGGTTCCTGCGGCTCGGTACG
GAAGTTGACCGTGCTTGTCTCGATGTAGTGGTTGACGATGGTGCAGACCGCCGGCATGTCCGCCTCGGTG
GCACGGCGGATGTCGGCCGGGCGTCGTTCTGGGCTCATCGATTCGATTTGGTGTATCGAGATTGGTTATG
AAATTCAGATGCTAGTGTAATGTATTGGTAATTTGGGAAGATATAATAGGAAGCAAGGCTATTTATCCAT
TTCTGAAAAGGCGAAATGGCGTCACCGCGAGCGTCACGCGCATTCCGTTCTTGCTGTAAAGCGTTGTTTG
GTACACTTTTGACTAGCGAGGCTTGGCGTGTCAGCGTATCTATTCAAAAGTCGTTAATGGCTGCGGATCA
AGAAAAAGTTGGAATAGAAACAGAATACCCGCGAAATTCAGGCCCGGTTGCCATGTCCTACACGCCGAAA
TAAACGACCAAATTAGTAGAAAAATAAAAACTGACTCGGATACTTACGTCACGTCTTGCGCACTGATTTG
AAAAATCTCAGAATTCATGGATCCTAGGTGAGTCTAGAGAGTTAATTAAGTTTGCAAGCAGCAGATTACG
CGCAGAAAAAAAGGATCTCAAGGAGATCCTTTGGATCACAAAAAAAAAGCCCGCTCATTAGGCGGGTTAA
ATTCCCGGGTACTGCAGCCGATTCATTAATGCAGGTTAACCTGGCTTATCGAAATTAATACGACTCACTA
TAGGGAGACCGGCAGATCTGATCCCTACTCCAAAAATGTCAAAGATACAGTCTCAGAAGACCAAAGGGCT
ATTGAGACTTTTCAACAAAGGGTAATTTCGGGAAACCTCCTCGGATTCCATTGCCCAGCTATCTGTCACT
TCATCGAAAGGACAGTGGAAAAGGAAGGTGGCCCCTACAAATGCCATCATTGCGATAAAGGAAAGGCTAT
CATTCAAGATGCCTCTGCCGACAGTGGTCCCAAAGATGGACCCCCACCCACGAGGAGCATCGTGGGAAAA
GAAGACGTTCCAACCACGTCTTCGAAGCAAGTGGATTGATGTGACATCTCCACTGACGTAAGGGATGACG
CACAATCCCACCCCTACTCCAAAAATGTCAAAGATACTGTCTCAGAAGACCAAAGGGCTAT
Features (pLannotate 1.2.2; 27 found; start..end, strand, type, name):
      1..346     +  promoter       CaMV 35S promoter: strong constitutive promoter from cauliflower mosaic virus
    298..344     +  promoter       minimal CaMV 35S promoter: minimal 35S promoter from cauliflower mosaic virus
    507..683     +  polyA_signal   CaMV poly(A) signal: cauliflower mosaic virus polyadenylation signal
   1245..1263    -  promoter       SP6 promoter: promoter for bacteriophage SP6 RNA polymerase
   1328..1987    -  CDS            CmR: chloramphenicol acetyltransferase; cat; confers resistance to chloramphenicol
   1988..2024    -  promoter       cat promoter (fragment): promoter of the E. coli cat gene encoding chloramphenicol acetyltransferase
   2024..2052    -  promoter       tet promoter: E. coli promoter for tetracycline efflux protein gene
   2114..2282    -  rep_origin     ori (fragment): high-copy-number ColE1/pMB1/pBR322/pUC origin of replication
   2314..3021    +  terminator     OCS terminator: octopine synthase terminator
   3022..3042    +  misc_feature   MCS (fragment): pUC18/19 multiple cloning site
   3045..3199    +  CDS            lacZα (fragment): LacZα fragment of β-galactosidase; lacZ fragment
   3265..3289    +  misc_feature   RB T-DNA repeat: right border repeat from nopaline C58 T-DNA
   3629..4030    +  CDS            Y4CG_SINFN (fragment): Protein inferred from homology: Swiss-Prot protein existence level 3. From Sinorhizobium fredii (strain NBRC 101917 / NGR234).
   4590..5219    +  CDS            pVS1 StaA: stability protein from the Pseudomonas plasmid pVS1 (Heeb et al., 2000)
   5648..6721    +  CDS            pVS1 RepA: replication protein from the Pseudomonas plasmid pVS1 (Heeb et al., 2000)
   6787..6981    +  rep_origin     pVS1 oriV: origin of replication for the Pseudomonas plasmid pVS1 (Heeb et al., 2000)
   7184..7223    +  CDS            rop (fragment): Rop protein, which maintains plasmids at low copy number; rop
   7325..7465    +  misc_feature   bom: basis of mobility region from pBR322
   7651..8239    -  rep_origin     ori: high-copy-number ColE1/pMB1/pBR322/pUC origin of replication
   8326..9120    -  CDS            KanR: aminoglycoside phosphotransferase; aphA-3; confers resistance to kanamycin
   9545..9569    +  misc_feature   LB T-DNA repeat: left border repeat from nopaline C58 T-DNA
   9655..9907    -  terminator     MAS terminator: mannopine synthase terminator
   9920..10468   -  CDS            bar: PAT_STRHY - Experimental evidence at protein level: Swiss-Prot protein existence level 1. Inactivates phosphinothricin (PPT) by transfer of an acetyl group from acetyl CoA. Can also acetylate demethylphosphinothricin but not PTT or glutamate. This enzyme is an effector of phosphinothricin tripeptide (PTT or bialaphos) resistance. From Streptomyces hygroscopicus. Introduced by genetic manipulation and expressed in glufosinate-tolerant maize by Dekalb Genetics.
  10474..10854   -  promoter       MAS promoter: mannopine synthase promoter (Velten et al., 1984)
  10900..10941   -  rep_origin     ori (fragment): high-copy-number ColE1/pMB1/pBR322/pUC origin of replication
  11046..11064   +  promoter       T7 promoter: promoter for bacteriophage T7 RNA polymerase
  11133..11421   +  promoter       CaMV 35S promoter (fragment): strong constitutive promoter from cauliflower mosaic virus
