[The description below was written by a language model from this plasmid's Addgene catalogue record and pLannotate feature annotations shown in this document.]
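Description:
pFGC5941-PacI-ath-STTM170 is a plant expression binary vector built on the pFGC5941-PacI backbone and designed to deliver a short tandem target mimic (STTM) against miR170 in Arabidopsis thaliana. The annotated features indicate an Agrobacterium-type T-DNA vector. Nopaline-type left and right border repeats flank the transferred region. The backbone outside the borders carries the pVS1 oriV with its RepA and StaA genes, which typically support replication and stability in Agrobacterium. It also carries a ColE1/pBR322-type origin with the bom site for propagation in E. coli, and a kanamycin resistance gene. The record lists dual chloramphenicol and kanamycin selection in bacteria.

The insert of about 2.8 kb was cloned as a PacI fragment with both sites retained. According to the depositor it comprises a 2x35S promoter, the STTM, a 35S terminator and a chloramphenicol resistance gene. This matches the feature table, which shows a partial and a full CaMV 35S promoter spanning the sequence origin, followed by a CaMV poly(A) signal and a chloramphenicol acetyltransferase cassette. Short T7 and SP6 promoters and ori fragments near the cassette look like carry-over from an intermediate cloning vector. The STTM element itself is not annotated and presumably lies in the unannotated gap between the promoter and the poly(A) signal. An STTM transcript generally carries two non-cleavable miRNA binding sites joined by a spacer, which sequester the target miRNA and trigger its degradation. The chloramphenicol marker travels with the fragment, so it can be used to select for insert-bearing clones.

Also within the T-DNA is a bar gene under the mannopine synthase promoter and terminator, which gives Basta (phosphinothricin) selection of transformed plants, and an OCS terminator remains from the parent vector. The construct is used to knock down miR170 function for loss-of-function studies.
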