Addgene plasmid #84096: pFGC5941-PacI-ath-STTM170
Purpose: target miRNA170 for destruction in Arabidopsis thaliana
Depositing lab: Guiliang Tang. Depositing organization: Michigan Technological University. Publication: Construction of short tandem target mimic (STTM) to block the functions of plant and animal microRNAs. Tang G, Yan J, Gu Y, Qiao M, Fan R, Mao Y, Tang X. Methods. 2012 Oct;58(2):118-25. doi: 10.1016/j.ymeth.2012.10.006. Epub 2012 Oct 23. PubMed 23098881.
Backbone
  Vector backbone: pFGC5941-PacI
  Backbone manufacturer: Guiliang Tang (Addgene plasmid # 44182)
  Backbone size w/o insert (bp): 8608
  Vector type: Plant Expression
  Selectable markers: Basta
Growth in bacteria
  Bacterial resistance: Chloramphenicol and Kanamycin, 25 & 50 μg/mL
  Growth temperature: 37°C
  Growth strain: DH5alpha
  Copy number: High Copy
Gene/Insert
  Gene/Insert name: STTM170
  Species: A. thaliana (mustard weed)
  Insert size (bp): 2846
  Promoter: 2x35S
  Cloning method: Restriction Enzyme; 5′ cloning site PacI (not destroyed); 3′ cloning site PacI (not destroyed)
  Sequencing primers: 5′ CACTATCCTTCGCAAGACCCTTCC; 3′ CAACACATGAGCGAAACCCTATAA
Terms and licenses: Academic/Nonprofit Terms; Industry Terms: Not Available to Industry
Depositor comments: The insert within this plasmid contains a 2x35S promoter, STTM, T35S and CmR.
How to cite: pFGC5941-PacI-ath-STTM170 was a gift from Guiliang Tang (Addgene plasmid # 84096 ; http://n2t.net/addgene:84096 ; RRID:Addgene_84096)
