>Addgene plasmid #84096 | pFGC5941-PacI-ath-STTM170 | depositor partial sequence | sequence record 160652 | STTM
GATATTGACACCTAGGCTCAATCAGTTGTTGTTGTTATGGTCTAATTTAAATATGGTCTAAAGAAGAAGA
ATGATATTGACACCTAGGCTCAATCA
